>Addgene plasmid #77951 | RPS6KL1 gRNA (BRDN0001146536) | addgene full sequence | sequence record 188716 | Addgene Assembled Sequence
CCCGGGTGCAAAGATGGATAAAGTTTTAAACAGAGAGGAATCTTTGCAGCTAATGGACCTTCTAGGTCTT
GAAAGGAGTGGGAATTGGCTCCGGTGCCCGTCAGTGGGCAGAGCGCACATCGCCCACAGTCCCCGAGAAG
TTGGGGGGAGGGGTCGGCAATTGATCCGGTGCCTAGAGAAGGTGGCGCGGGGTAAACTGGGAAAGTGATG
TCGTGTACTGGCTCCGCCTTTTTCCCGAGGGTGGGGGAGAACCGTATATAAGTGCAGTAGTCGCCGTGAA
CGTTCTTTTTCGCAACGGGTTTGCCGCCAGAACACAGGTAAGTGCCGTGTGTGGTTCCCGCGGGCCTGGC
CTCTTTACGGGTTATGGCCCTTGCGTGCCTTGAATTACTTCCACCTGGCTGCAGTACGTGATTCTTGATC
CCGAGCTTCGGGTTGGAAGTGGGTGGGAGAGTTCGAGGCCTTGCGCTTAAGGAGCCCCTTCGCCTCGTGC
TTGAGTTGAGGCCTGGCCTGGGCGCTGGGGCCGCCGCGTGCGAATCTGGTGGCACCTTCGCGCCTGTCTC
GCTGCTTTCGATAAGTCTCTAGCCATTTAAAATTTTTGATGACCTGCTGCGACGCTTTTTTTCTGGCAAG
ATAGTCTTGTAAATGCGGGCCAAGATCTGCACACTGGTATTTCGGTTTTTGGGGCCGCGGGCGGCGACGG
GGCCCGTGCGTCCCAGCGCACATGTTCGGCGAGGCGGGGCCTGCGAGCGCGGCCACCGAGAATCGGACGG
GGGTAGTCTCAAGCTGGCCGGCCTGCTCTGGTGCCTGGCCTCGCGCCGCCGTGTATCGCCCCGCCCTGGG
CGGCAAGGCTGGCCCGGTCGGCACCAGTTGCGTGAGCGGAAAGATGGCCGCTTCCCGGCCCTGCTGCAGG
GAGCTCAAAATGGAGGACGCGGCGCTCGGGAGAGCGGGCGGGTGAGTCACCCACACAAAGGAAAAGGGCC
TTTCCGTCCTCAGCCGTCGCTTCATGTGACTCCACGGAGTACCGGGCGCCGTCCAGGCACCTCGATTAGT
TCTCGAGCTTTTGGAGTACGTCGTCTTTAGGTTGGGGGGAGGGGTTTTATGCGATGGAGTTTCCCCACAC
TGAGTGGGTGGAGACTGAAGTTAGGCCAGCTTGGCACTTGATGTAATTCTCCTTGGAATTTGCCCTTTTT
GAGTTTGGATCTTGGTTCATTCTCAAGCCTCAGACAGTGGTTCAAAGTTTTTTTCTTCCATTTCAGGTGT
CGTGACGTACGGCCACCATGACCGAGTACAAGCCCACGGTGCGCCTCGCCACCCGCGACGACGTCCCCAG
GGCCGTACGCACCCTCGCCGCCGCGTTCGCCGACTACCCCGCCACGCGCCACACCGTCGATCCGGACCGC
CACATCGAGCGGGTCACCGAGCTGCAAGAACTCTTCCTCACGCGCGTCGGGCTCGACATCGGCAAGGTGT
GGGTCGCGGACGACGGCGCCGCCGTGGCGGTCTGGACCACGCCGGAGAGCGTCGAAGCGGGGGCGGTGTT
CGCCGAGATCGGCCCGCGCATGGCCGAGTTGAGCGGTTCCCGGCTGGCCGCGCAGCAACAGATGGAAGGC
CTCCTGGCGCCGCACCGGCCCAAGGAGCCCGCGTGGTTCCTGGCCACCGTCGGAGTCTCGCCCGACCACC
AGGGCAAGGGTCTGGGCAGCGCCGTCGTGCTCCCCGGAGTGGAGGCGGCCGAGCGCGCCGGGGTGCCCGC
CTTCCTGGAGACCTCCGCGCCCCGCAACCTCCCCTTCTACGAGCGGCTCGGCTTCACCGTCACCGCCGAC
GTCGAGGTGCCCGAAGGACCGCGCACCTGGTGCATGACCCGCAAGCCCGGTGCCTGAACGCGTTAAGTCG
ACAATCAACCTCTGGATTACAAAATTTGTGAAAGATTGACTGGTATTCTTAACTATGTTGCTCCTTTTAC
GCTATGTGGATACGCTGCTTTAATGCCTTTGTATCATGCTATTGCTTCCCGTATGGCTTTCATTTTCTCC
TCCTTGTATAAATCCTGGTTGCTGTCTCTTTATGAGGAGTTGTGGCCCGTTGTCAGGCAACGTGGCGTGG
TGTGCACTGTGTTTGCTGACGCAACCCCCACTGGTTGGGGCATTGCCACCACCTGTCAGCTCCTTTCCGG
GACTTTCGCTTTCCCCCTCCCTATTGCCACGGCGGAACTCATCGCCGCCTGCCTTGCCCGCTGCTGGACA
GGGGCTCGGCTGTTGGGCACTGACAATTCCGTGGTGTTGTCGGGGAAATCATCGTCCTTTCCTTGGCTGC
TCGCCTGTGTTGCCACCTGGATTCTGCGCGGGACGTCCTTCTGCTACGTCCCTTCGGCCCTCAATCCAGC
GGACCTTCCTTCCCGCGGCCTGCTGCCGGCTCTGCGGCCTCTTCCGCGTCTTCGCCTTCGCCCTCAGACG
AGTCGGATCTCCCTTTGGGCCGCCTCCCCGCGTCGACTTTAAGACCAATGACTTACAAGGCAGCTGTAGA
TCTTAGCCACTTTTTAAAAGAAAAGGGGGGACTGGAAGGGCTAATTCACTCCCAACGAAGACAAGATCTG
CTTTTTGCTTGTACTGGGTCTCTCTGGTTAGACCAGATCTGAGCCTGGGAGCTCTCTGGCTAACTAGGGA
ACCCACTGCTTAAGCCTCAATAAAGCTTGCCTTGAGTGCTTCAAGTAGTGTGTGCCCGTCTGTTGTGTGA
CTCTGGTAACTAGAGATCCCTCAGACCCTTTTAGTCAGTGTGGAAAATCTCTAGCAGTACGTATAGTAGT
TCATGTCATCTTATTATTCAGTATTTATAACTTGCAAAGAAATGAATATCAGAGAGTGAGAGGAACTTGT
TTATTGCAGCTTATAATGGTTACAAATAAAGCAATAGCATCACAAATTTCACAAATAAAGCATTTTTTTC
ACTGCATTCTAGTTGTGGTTTGTCCAAACTCATCAATGTATCTTATCATGTCTGGCTCTAGCTATCCCGC
CCCTAACTCCGCCCATCCCGCCCCTAACTCCGCCCAGTTCCGCCCATTCTCCGCCCCATGGCTGACTAAT
TTTTTTTATTTATGCAGAGGCCGAGGCCGCCTCGGCCTCTGAGCTATTCCAGAAGTAGTGAGGAGGCTTT
TTTGGAGGCCTAGGGACGTACCCAATTCGCCCTATAGTGAGTCGTATTACGCGCGCTCACTGGCCGTCGT
TTTACAACGTCGTGACTGGGAAAACCCTGGCGTTACCCAACTTAATCGCCTTGCAGCACATCCCCCTTTC
GCCAGCTGGCGTAATAGCGAAGAGGCCCGCACCGATCGCCCTTCCCAACAGTTGCGCAGCCTGAATGGCG
AATGGG
[124 nt withheld, positions 3367-3490]
C
[91 nt withheld, positions 3492-3582]
A
[49 nt withheld, positions 3584-3632]
CCTTTGACGTTGGAGTCCACGTTCTTT
[37 nt withheld, positions 3660-3696]
ACCCTATCTCGGTCTATTCTTTTGATTTATAAGGGATTTTGCCGATTTCGGCCTATTGGTTAAAAAATGA
GCTGATTTAACAAAAATTTAACGCGAATTTTAACAAAATATTAACGCTTACAATTTAGGTGGCACTTTTC
GGGGAAATGTGCGCGGAACCCCTATTTGTTTATTTTTCTAAATACATTCAAATATGTATCCGCTCATGAG
ACAATAACCCTGATAAATGCTTCAATAATATTGAAAAAGGAAGAGTATGAGTATTCAACATTTCCGTGTC
GCCCTTATTCCCTTTTTTGCGGCATTTTGCCTTCCTGTTTTTGCTCACCCAGAAACGCTGGTGAAAGTAA
AAGATGCTGAAGATCAGTTGGGTGCACGAGTGGGTTACATCGAACTGGATCTCAACAGCGGTAAGATCCT
TGAGAGTTTTCGCCCCGAAGAACGTTTTCCAATGATGAGCACTTTTAAAGTTCTGCTATGTGGCGCGGTA
TTATCCCGTATTGACGCCGGGCAAGAGCAACTCGGTCGCCGCATACACTATTCTCAGAATGACTTGGTTG
AGTACTCACCAGTCACAGAAAAGCATCTTACGGATGGCATGACAGTAAGAGAATTATGCAGTGCTGCCAT
AACCATGAGTGATAACACTGCGGCCAACTTACTTCTGACAACGATCGGAGGACCGAAGGAGCTAACCGCT
TTTTTGCACAACATGGGGGATCATGTAACTCGCCTTGATCGTTGGGAACCGGAGCTGAATGAAGCCATAC
CAAACGACGAGCGTGACACCACGATGCCTGTAGCAATGGCAACAACGTTGCGCAAACTATTAACTGGCGA
ACTACTTACTCTAGCTTCCCGGCAACAATTAATAGACTGGATGGAGGCGGATAAAGTTGCAGGACCACTT
CTGCGCTCGGCCCTTCCGGCTGGCTGGTTTATTGCTGATAAATCTGGAGCCGGTGAGCGTGGGTCTCGCG
GTATCATTGCAGCACTGGGGCCAGATGGTAAGCCCTCCCGTATCGTAGTTATCTACACGACGGGGAGTCA
GGCAACTATGGATGAACGAAATAGACAGATCGCTGAGATAGGTGCCTCACTGATTAAGCATTGGTAACTG
TCAGACCAAGTTTACTCATATATACTTTAGATTGATTTAAAACTTCATTTTTAATTTAAAAGGATCTAGG
TGAAGATCCTTTTTGATAATCTCATGACCAAAATCCCTTAACGTGAGTTTTCGTTCCACTGAGCGTCAGA
CCCCGTAGAAAAGATCAAAGGATCTTCTTGAGATCCTTTTTTTCTGCGCGTAATCTGCTGCTTGCAAACA
AAAAAACCACCGCTACCAGCGGTGGTTTGTTTGCCGGATCAAGAGCTACCAACTCTTTTTCCGAAGGTAA
CTGGCTTCAGCAGAGCGCAGATACCAAATACTGTTCTTCTAGTGTAGCCGTAGTTAGGCCACCACTTCAA
GAACTCTGTAGCACCGCCTACATACCTCGCTCTGCTAATCCTGTTACCAGTGGCTGCTGCCAGTGGCGAT
AAGTCGTGTCTTACCGGGTTGGACTCAAGACGATAGTTACCGGATAAGGCGCAGCGGTCGGGCTGAACGG
GGGGTTCGTGCACACAGCCCAGCTTGGAGCGAACGACCTACACCGAACTGAGATACCTACAGCGTGAGCT
ATGAGAAAGCGCCACGCTTCCCGAAGGGAGAAAGGCGGACAGGTATCCGGTAAGCGGCAGGGTCGGAACA
GGAGAGCGCACGAGGGAGCTTCCAGGGGGAAACGCCTGGTATCTTTATAGTCCTGTCGGGTTTCGCCACC
TCTGACTTGAGCGTCGATTTTTGTGATGCTCGTCAGGGGGGCGGAGCCTATGGAAAAACGCCAGCAACGC
GGCCTTTTTACGGTTCCTGGCCTTTTGCTGGCCTTTTGCTCACATGTTCTTTCCTGCGTTATCCCCTGAT
TCTGTGGATAACCGTATTACCGCCTTTGAGTGAGCTGATACCGCTCGCCGCAGCCGAACGACCGAGCGCA
GCGAGTCAGTGAGCGAGGAAGCGGAAGAGCGCCCAATACGCAAACCGCCTCTCCCCGCGCGTTGGCCGAT
TCATTAATGCAGCTGGCACGACAGGTTTCCCGACTGGAAAGCGGGCAGTGAGCGCAACGCAATTAATGTG
AGTTAGCTCACTCATTAGGCACCCCAGGCTTTACACTTTATGCTTCCGGCTCGTATGTTGTGTGGAATTG
TGAGCGGATAACAATTTCACACAGGAAACAGCTATGACCATGATTACGCCAAGCGCGCAATTAACCCTCA
CTAAAGGGAACAAAAGCTGGAGCTGCAAGCTTAATGTAGTCTTATGCAATACTCTTGTAGTCTTGCAACA
TGGTAACGATGAGTTAGCAACATGCCTTACAAGGAGAGAAAAAGCACCGTGCATGCCGATTGGTGGAAGT
AAGGTGGTACGATCGTGCCTTATTAGGAAGGCAACAGACGGGTCTGACATGGATTGGACGAACCACTGAA
TTGCCGCATTGCAGAGATATTGTATTTAAGTGCCTAGCTCGATACATAAACGGGTCTCTCTGGTTAGACC
AGATCTGAGCCTGGGAGCTCTCTGGCTAACTAGGGAACCCACTGCTTAAGCCTCAATAAAGCTTGCCTTG
AGTGCTTCAAGTAGTGTGTGCCCGTCTGTTGTGTGACTCTGGTAACTAGAGATCCCTCAGACCCTTTTAG
TCAGTGTGGAAAATCTCTAGCAGTGGCGCCCGAACAGGGACTTGAAAGCGAAAGGGAAACCAGAGGAGCT
CTCTCGACGCAGGACTCGGCTTGCTGAAGCGCGCACGGCAAGAGGCGAGGGGCGGCGACTGGTGAGTACG
CCAAAAATTTTGACTAGCGGAGGCTAGAAGGAGAGAGATGGGTGCGAGAGCGTCAGTATTAAGCGGGGGA
GAATTAGATCGCGATGGGAAAAAATTCGGTTAAGGCCAGGGGGAAAGAAAAAATATAAATTAAAACATAT
AGTATGGGCAAGCAGGGAGCTAGAACGATTCGCAGTTAATCCTGGCCTGTTAGAAACATCAGAAGGCTGT
AGACAAATACTGGGACAGCTACAACCATCCCTTCAGACAGGATCAGAAGAACTTAGATCATTATATAATA
CAGTAGCAACCCTCTATTGTGTGCATCAAAGGATAGAGATAAAAGACACCAAGGAAGCTTTAGACAAGAT
AGAGGAAGAGCAAAACAAAAGTAAGACCACCGCACAGCAAGCGGCCGCTGATCTTCAGACCTGGAGGAGG
AGATATGAGGGACAATTGGAGAAGTGAATTATATAAATATAAAGTAGTAAAAATTGAACCATTAGGAGTA
GCACCCACCAAGGCAAAGAGAAGAGTGGTGCAGAGAGAAAAAAGAGCAGTGGGAATAGGAGCTTTGTTCC
TTGGGTTCTTGGGAGCAGCAGGAAGCACTATGGGCGCAGCGTCAATGACGCTGACGGTACAGGCCAGACA
ATTATTGTCTGGTATAGTGCAGCAGCAGAACAATTTGCTGAGGGCTATTGAGGCGCAACAGCATCTGTTG
CAACTCACAGTCTGGGGCATCAAGCAGCTCCAGGCAAGAATCCTGGCTGTGGAAAGATACCTAAAGGATC
AACAGCTCCTGGGGATTTGGGGTTGCTCTGGAAAACTCATTTGCACCACTGCTGTGCCTTGGAATGCTAG
TTGGAGTAATAAATCTCTGGAACAGATTTGGAATCACACGACCTGGATGGAGTGGGACAGAGAAATTAAC
AATTACACAAGCTTAATACACTCCTTAATTGAAGAATCGCAAAACCAGCAAGAAAAGAATGAACAAGAAT
TATTGGAATTAGATAAATGGGCAAGTTTGTGGAATTGGTTTAACATAACAAATTGGCTGTGGTATATAAA
ATTATTCATAATGATAGTAGGAGGCTTGGTAGGTTTAAGAATAGTTTTTGCTGTACTTTCTATAGTGAAT
AGAGTTAGGCAGGGATATTCACCATTATCGTTTCAGACCCACCTCCCAACCCCGAGGGGACCCAGAGAGG
GCCTATTTCCCATGATTCCTTCATATTTGCATATACGATACAAGGCTGTTAGAGAGATAATTAGAATTAA
TTTGACTGTAAACACAAAGATATTAGTACAAAATACGTGACGTAGAAAGTAATAATTTCTTGGGTAGTTT
GCAGTTTTAAAATTATGTTTTAAAATGGACTATCATATGCTTACCGTAACTTGAAAGTATTTCGATTTCT
TGGCTTTATATATCTTGTGGAAAGGACGAAACACCGAACCCAAGTGAGCCCCCGAGGTTTTAGAGCTAGA
AATAGCAAGTTAAAATAAGGCTAGTCCGTTATCAACTTGAAAAAGTGGCACCGAGTCGGTGCTTTTTTAA
GCTTGGCGTAACTAGATCTTGAGACAAATGGCAGTATTCATCCACAATTTTAAAAGAAAAGGGGGGATTG
GGGGGTACAGTGCAGGGGAAAGAATAGTAGACATAATAGCAACAGACATACAAACTAAAGAATTACAAAA
ACAAATTACAAAAATTCAAAATTTTCGGGTTTATTACAGGGACAGCAGAGATCCACTTTGGCGCCGGCTC
GAGGGGG
Features (pLannotate 1.2.2; 29 found; start..end, strand, type, name):
     14..80      +  CDS            small t antigen (fragment): SV40 (simian virus 40) small t antigen
    106..317     +  promoter       EF-1α core promoter: core promoter for human elongation factor EF-1α
    318..1256    +  intron         EF-1α intron A: intron upstream of the start codon of human EF-1α
   1278..1877    +  CDS            PuroR (fragment): puromycin N-acetyltransferase; pac from Streptomyces; confers resistance to puromycin
   1893..2481    +  misc_feature   WPRE: woodchuck hepatitis virus posttranscriptional regulatory element
   2532..2551    +  misc_feature   cPPT/CTS (fragment): central polypurine tract and central termination sequence of HIV-1
   2553..2786    +  LTR            3' LTR (ΔU3): self-inactivating 3' long terminal repeat (LTR) from HIV-1
   2864..2985    +  polyA_signal   SV40 poly(A) signal: SV40 polyadenylation signal
   3025..3160    +  rep_origin     SV40 ori: SV40 origin of replication
   3181..3199    -  promoter       T7 promoter: promoter for bacteriophage T7 RNA polymerase
   3207..3362    +  CDS            lacZα (fragment): LacZα fragment of β-galactosidase; lacZ fragment
   3367..3795    +  rep_origin     f1 ori (sequence partly withheld): f1 bacteriophage origin of replication; arrow indicates direction of (+) strand synthesis
   3848..3952    +  promoter       AmpR promoter: bla
   3953..4813    +  CDS            AmpR: β-lactamase; bla; confers resistance to ampicillin, carbenicillin, and related antibiotics
   4984..5572    +  rep_origin     ori: high-copy-number ColE1/pMB1/pBR322/pUC origin of replication
   5755..5847    +  CDS            lacI (fragment): lac repressor; lacI; The lac repressor binds to the lac operator to inhibit transcription in E. coli. This inhibition can be relieved by adding lactose or isopropyl-β-D-thiogalactopyranoside (IPTG).
   5860..5881    +  protein_bind   CAP binding site: CAP binding activates transcription in the presence of cAMP. E. coli catabolite activator protein
   5896..5926    +  promoter       lac promoter: promoter for the E. coli lac operon
   5934..5950    +  protein_bind   lac operator: The lac repressor binds to the lac operator to inhibit transcription in E. coli. This inhibition can be relieved by adding lactose or isopropyl-β-D-thiogalactopyranoside (IPTG). lac repressor encoded by lacI
   5995..6013    +  promoter       T3 promoter: promoter for bacteriophage T3 RNA polymerase
   6041..6267    +  promoter       RSV promoter: Rous sarcoma virus enhancer/promoter
   6268..6448    +  LTR            5' LTR (truncated): truncated 5' long terminal repeat (LTR) from HIV-1
   6495..6620    +  misc_feature   HIV-1 Ψ: packaging signal of human immunodeficiency virus type 1
   6604..6967    +  CDS            HIV-1 gag (fragment): gag protein from human immunodeficiency virus 1; gag
   7113..7346    +  misc_feature   RRE: The Rev response element (RRE) of HIV-1 allows for Rev-dependent mRNA export from the nucleus to the cytoplasm.
   7723..7749    +  CDS            Rev (fragment): human immunodeficiency virus 1 (HIV-1) Rev protein; rev; enhances nuclear export of unspliced and incompletely spliced viral mRNAs
   7753..7993    +  promoter       U6 promoter: RNA polymerase III promoter for human U6 snRNA
   8023..8098    +  misc_RNA       gRNA scaffold: guide RNA scaffold for the Streptococcus pyogenes CRISPR/Cas9 system
   8154..8271    +  misc_feature   cPPT/CTS: central polypurine tract and central termination sequence of HIV-1
