[The description below was written by a language model from this plasmid's Addgene catalogue record and pLannotate feature annotations shown in this document.]
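Description:
RPS6KL1 gRNA (BRDN0001146536) is a third-generation lentiviral CRISPR guide plasmid built on the lentiGuide-Puro backbone and designed to deliver a single guide RNA against human RPS6KL1 (also known as RSKL2), with the guide designed against the reference transcript NM_031464.4. It is propagated in E. coli as a high-copy plasmid through a ColE1/pUC-type origin with ampicillin selection (AmpR). The backbone also carries an f1 origin, an SV40 origin and leftover cloning-vector elements such as lac promoter/operator sequences and T7 and T3 promoters.

The lentiviral transfer cassette begins with an RSV promoter fused to a truncated HIV-1 5' LTR, which makes genomic RNA production Tat-independent. This is followed by the Ψ packaging signal with a partial gag fragment, and the Rev response element for Rev-dependent nuclear export. A human U6 RNA polymerase III promoter drives the RPS6KL1-targeting spacer joined to the Streptococcus pyogenes Cas9 gRNA scaffold, and a cPPT/CTS element lies immediately downstream of the scaffold. A second unit uses the EF-1α core promoter with intron A to express puromycin N-acetyltransferase, allowing puromycin selection of transduced mammalian cells. WPRE follows to enhance transcript expression, and the cassette ends in a self-inactivating ΔU3 3' LTR with an SV40 poly(A) signal beyond it.

The plasmid does not encode Cas9, so it is meant to be used with a separate Cas9 lentivector or in cells that already express Cas9, to disrupt RPS6KL1. It belongs to a human kinome gRNA collection associated with work on optimized sgRNA design for higher activity and fewer off-target effects.
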