Addgene plasmid #77951: RPS6KL1 gRNA (BRDN0001146536)
Purpose: 3rd generation lentiviral gRNA plasmid targeting human RPS6KL1
Depositing lab: John Doench & David Root. Depositing organization: Broad Institute. Publication: Optimized sgRNA design to maximize activity and minimize off-target effects of CRISPR-Cas9. Doench JG, Fusi N, Sullender M, Hegde M, Vaimberg EW, Donovan KF, Smith I, Tothova Z, Wilen C, Orchard R, Virgin HW, Listgarten J, Root DE. Nat Biotechnol. 2016 Jan 18. doi: 10.1038/nbt.3437. PubMed 26780180.
Backbone
  Vector backbone: lentiGuide-Puro
  Backbone manufacturer: Zhang Lab (Addgene plasmid # 52963)
  Vector type: Mammalian Expression, Lentiviral, CRISPR
  Selectable markers: Puromycin
Growth in bacteria
  Bacterial resistance: Ampicillin, 100 μg/mL
  Growth temperature: 37°C
  Growth strain: DH5alpha
  Copy number: High Copy
Gene/Insert
  Gene/Insert name: RPS6KL1 (alt names: RPS6KL1; NM_031464.4)
  gRNA/shRNA sequence: AACCCAAGTGAGCCCCCGAG
  Species: H. sapiens (human)
  Entrez Gene: RPS6KL1 (a.k.a. RSKL2)
  Promoter: hU6
  Cloning method: Unknown
  Sequencing primers: 5′ U6-F; 3′ pS2-R
Terms and licenses: Academic/Nonprofit Terms; Industry Terms: Not Available to Industry
Depositor comments: The gRNA was designed to target the following Genbank reference sequence(s): NM_031464.4. Note that this plasmid does NOT contain Cas9. It should be used in conjunction with lentiCas9-Blast (Addgene #52962) or otherwise with cell lines already expressing Cas9. Browse the full kinome gRNA library at http://www.addgene.org/pooled-library/broadgpp-human-kinome/ or visit http://www.broadinstitute.org/rnai/public/ for detailed protocols and information.
How to cite: RPS6KL1 gRNA (BRDN0001146536) was a gift from John Doench & David Root (Addgene plasmid # 77951 ; http://n2t.net/addgene:77951 ; RRID:Addgene_77951)
