>Addgene plasmid #77951 | RPS6KL1 gRNA (BRDN0001146536) | depositor partial sequence | sequence record 145411 | Target Sequence
AACCCAAGTGAGCCCCCGAG
