>Addgene plasmid #77951 | RPS6KL1 gRNA (BRDN0001146536) | addgene partial sequence | sequence record 188715 | hU6-F
GTGACGTAGAAAGTAATAATTTCTTGGGTAGTTTGCAGTTTTAAAATTATGTTTTAAAATGGACTATCAT
ATGCTTACCGTAACTTGAAAGTATTTCGATTTCTTGGCTTTATATATCTTGTGGAAAGGACGAAACACCG
AACCCAAGTGAGCCCCCGAGGTTTTAGAGCTAGAAATAGCAAGTTAAAATAAGGCTAGTCCGTTATCAAC
TTGAAAAAGTGGCACCGAGTCGGTGCTTTTTTAAGCTTGGCGTAACTAGATCTTGAGACAAATGGCAGTA
TTCATCCACAATTTTAAAAGAAAAGGGGGGATTGGGGGGTACAGTGCAGGGGAAAGAATAGTAGACATAA
TAGCAACAGACATACAAACTAAAGAATTACAAAAACAAATTACAAAAATTCAAAATTTTCGGGTTTATTA
CAGGGACAGCAGAGATCCACTTTGGCGCCGGCTCGAGGGGGCCCGGGTGCAAAGATGGATAAAGTTTTAA
ACAGAGAGGAATCTTTGCAGCTAATGGACCTTCTAGGTCTTGAAAGGAGTGGGAATTGGCTCCGGTGCCC
GTCAGTGGGC
